>Addgene plasmid #136891 | pRRL-GFPGO2(NGG)-PGK-Neo | addgene full sequence | sequence record 271358 | Addgene NGS Result
TTAATGTAGTCTTATGCAATACTCTTGTAGTCTTGCAACATGGTAACGATGAGTTAGCAACATGCCTTAC
AAGGAGAGAAAAAGCACCGTGCATGCCGATTGGTGGAAGTAAGGTGGTACGATCGTGCCTTATTAGGAAG
GCAACAGACGGGTCTGACATGGATTGGACGAACCACTGAATTGCCGCATTGCAGAGATATTGTATTTAAG
TGCCTAGCTCGATACATAAACGGGTCTCTCTGGTTAGACCAGATCTGAGCCTGGGAGCTCTCTGGCTAAC
TAGGGAACCCACTGCTTAAGCCTCAATAAAGCTTGCCTTGAGTGCTTCAAGTAGTGTGTGCCCGTCTGTT
GTGTGACTCTGGTAACTAGAGATCCCTCAGACCCTTTTAGTCAGTGTGGAAAATCTCTAGCAGTGGCGCC
CGAACAGGGACTTGAAAGCGAAAGGGAAACCAGAGGAGCTCTCTCGACGCAGGACTCGGCTTGCTGAAGC
GCGCACGGCAAGAGGCGAGGGGCGGCGACTGGTGAGTACGCCAAAAATTTTGACTAGCGGAGGCTAGAAG
GAGAGAGATGGGTGCGAGAGCGTCAGTATTAAGCGGGGGAGAATTAGATCGCGATGGGAAAAAATTCGGT
TAAGGCCAGGGGGAAAGAAAAAATATAAATTAAAACATATAGTATGGGCAAGCAGGGAGCTAGAACGATT
CGCAGTTAATCCTGGCCTGTTAGAAACATCAGAAGGCTGTAGACAAATACTGGGACAGCTACAACCATCC
CTTCAGACAGGATCAGAAGAACTTAGATCATTATATAATACAGTAGCAACCCTCTATTGTGTGCATCAAA
GGATAGAGATAAAAGACACCAAGGAAGCTTTAGACAAGATAGAGGAAGAGCAAAACAAAAGTAAGACCAC
CGCACAGCAAGCGGCCGCTGATCTTCAGACCTGGAGGAGGAGATATGAGGGACAATTGGAGAAGTGAATT
ATATAAATATAAAGTAGTAAAAATTGAACCATTAGGAGTAGCACCCACCAAGGCAAAGAGAAGAGTGGTG
CAGAGAGAAAAAAGAGCAGTGGGAATAGGAGCTTTGTTCCTTGGGTTCTTGGGAGCAGCAGGAAGCACTA
TGGGCGCAGCGTCAATGACGCTGACGGTACAGGCCAGACAATTATTGTCTGGTATAGTGCAGCAGCAGAA
CAATTTGCTGAGGGCTATTGAGGCGCAACAGCATCTGTTGCAACTCACAGTCTGGGGCATCAAGCAGCTC
CAGGCAAGAATCCTGGCTGTGGAAAGATACCTAAAGGATCAACAGCTCCTGGGGATTTGGGGTTGCTCTG
GAAAACTCATTTGCACCACTGCTGTGCCTTGGAATGCTAGTTGGAGTAATAAATCTCTGGAACAGATTTG
GAATCACACGACCTGGATGGAGTGGGACAGAGAAATTAACAATTACACAAGCTTAATACACTCCTTAATT
GAAGAATCGCAAAACCAGCAAGAAAAGAATGAACAAGAATTATTGGAATTAGATAAATGGGCAAGTTTGT
GGAATTGGTTTAACATAACAAATTGGCTGTGGTATATAAAATTATTCATAATGATAGTAGGAGGCTTGGT
AGGTTTAAGAATAGTTTTTGCTGTACTTTCTATAGTGAATAGAGTTAGGCAGGGATATTCACCATTATCG
TTTCAGACCCACCTCCCAACCCCGAGGGGACCCGACAGGCCCGAAGGAATAGAAGAAGAAGGTGGAGAGA
GAGACAGAGACAGATCCATTCGATTAGTGAACGGATCTCGACGGTATCGGTTAACTTTTAAAAGAAAAGG
GGGGATTGGGGGGTACAGTGCAGGGGAAAGAATAGTAGACATAATAGCAACAGACATACAAACTAAAGAA
TTACAAAAACAAATTACAAAAATTCAAAATTTTATCGATCACGAGACTAGCCTCGATCGAGCTAGCTGCA
GTAACGCCATTTTGCAAGGCATGGAAAAATACCAAACCAAGAATAGAGAAGTTCAGATCAAGGGCGGGTA
CATGAAAATAGCTAACGTTGGGCCAAACAGGATATCTGCGGTGAGCAGTTTCGGCCCCGGCCCGGGGCCA
AGAACAGATGGTCACCGCAGTTTCGGCCCCGGCCCGAGGCCAAGAACAGATGGTCCCCAGATATGGCCCA
ACCCTCAGCAGTTTCTTAAGACCCATCAGATGTTTCCAGGCTCCCCCAAGGACCTGAAATGACCCTGCGC
CTTATTTGAATTAACCAATCAGCCTGCTTCTCGCTTCTGTTCGCGCGCTTCTGCTTCCCGAGCTCTATAA
AAGAGCTCACAACCCCTCACTCGGCGCGCCAGTCCTCCGACAGAATTCAGCACGACGGTAAGCAAGGGCG
GGCCAAAGAAGAAACGGAAAGTAGGCGGCTCCCCCAAGAAGAAGCGGAAGGTAAGCAAGGGCGAGGAGCT
GTTCACCGGGGTGGTGCCCATCCTGGTCGAGCTGGACGGCGACGTAAACGGCCACAAGTTCAGCGTGTCC
GGCGAGGGCGAGGGCGATGCCACCTACGGCAAGCTGACCCTGAAGTTCATCTGCACCACCGGCAAGCTGC
CCGTGCCCTGGCCCACCCTCGTGACCACCCTGACCTACGGCGTGCAGTGCTTCAGCCGCTACCCCGACCA
CATGAAGCAGCACGACTTCTTCAAGTCCGCCATGCCCGAAGGCTACGTCCAGGAGCGCACCATCTTCTTC
AAGGACGACGGCAACTACAAGACCCGCGCCGAGGTGAAGTTCGAGGGCGACACCCTGGTGAACCGCATCG
AGCTGAAGGGCATCGACTTCAAGGAGGACGGCAACATCCTGGGGCACAAGCTGGAGTACAACTACAACAG
CCACAACGTCTATATCATGGCCGACAAGCAGAAGAACGGCATCAAGGTGAACTTCAAGATCCGCCACAAC
ATCGAGGACGGCAGCGTGCAGCTCGCCGACCACTACCAGCAGAACACCCCCATCGGCGACGGCCCCGTGC
TGCTGCCCGACAACCACTACCTGAGCACCCAGTCCGCCCTGAGCAAAGACCCCAACGAGAAGCGCGATCA
CATGGTCCTGCTGGAGTTCGTGACCGCCGCCGGGATCACTCTCGGCATGGACGAGCTGTACAAGTAATGA
CGTATGCATGCAATTGACGCGTAATTCTACCGGGTAGGGGAGGCGCTTTTCCCAAGGCAGTCTGGAGCAT
GCGCTTTAGCAGCCCCGCTGGGCACTTGGCGCTACACAAGTGGCCTCTGGCCTCGCACACATTCCACATC
CACCGGTAGGCGCCAACCGGCTCCGTTCTTTGGTGGCCCCTTCGCGCCACCTTCTACTCCTCCCCTAGTC
AGGAAGTTCCCCCCCGCCCCGCAGCTCGCGTCGTGCAGGACGTGACAAATGGAAGTAGCACGTCTCACTA
GTCTCGTGCAGATGGACAGCACCGCTGAGCAATGGAAGCGGGTAGGCCTTTGGGGCAGCGGCCAATAGCA
GCTTTGCTCCTTCGCTTTCTGGGCTCAGAGGCTGGGAAGGGGTGGGTCCGGGGGCGGGCTCAGGGGCGGG
CTCAGGGGCGGGGCGGGCGCCCGAAGGTCCTCCGGAGGCCCGGCATTCTGCACGCTTCAAAAGCGCACGT
CTGCCGCGCTGTTCTCCTCTTCCTCATCTCCGGGCCTTTCGACCTGCAGCCAATATGGGATCGGCCATTG
AACAAGATGGATTGCACGCAGGTTCTCCGGCCGCTTGGGTGGAGAGGCTATTCGGCTATGACTGGGCACA
ACAGACAATCGGCTGCTCTGATGCCGCCGTGTTCCGGCTGTCAGCGCAGGGGCGCCCGGTTCTTTTTGTC
AAGACCGACCTGTCCGGTGCCCTGAATGAACTGCAGGACGAGGCAGCGCGGCTATCGTGGCTGGCCACGA
CGGGCGTTCCTTGCGCAGCTGTGCTCGACGTTGTCACTGAAGCGGGAAGGGACTGGCTGCTATTGGGCGA
AGTGCCGGGGCAGGATCTCCTGTCATCTCACCTTGCTCCTGCCGAGAAAGTATCCATCATGGCTGATGCA
ATGCGGCGGCTGCATACGCTTGATCCGGCTACCTGCCCATTCGACCACCAAGCGAAACATCGCATCGAGC
GAGCACGTACTCGGATGGAAGCCGGTCTTGTCGATCAGGATGATCTGGACGAAGAGCATCAGGGGCTCGC
GCCAGCCGAACTGTTCGCCAGGCTCAAGGCGCGCATGCCCGACGGCGAGGATCTCGTCGTGACCCATGGC
GATGCCTGCTTGCCGAATATCATGGTGGAAAATGGCCGCTTTTCTGGATTCATCGACTGTGGCCGGCTGG
GTGTGGCGGACCGCTATCAGGACATAGCGTTGGCTACCCGTGATATTGCTGAAGAGCTTGGCGGCGAATG
GGCTGACCGCTTCCTCGTGCTTTACGGTATCGCCGCTCCCGATTCGCAGCGCATCGCCTTCTATCGCCTT
CTTGACGAGTTCTTCTGAGGGGATCCGTCGACTTCGAAACGCGTCTGGAACAATCAACCTCTGGATTACA
AAATTTGTGAAAGATTGACTGGTATTCTTAACTATGTTGCTCCTTTTACGCTATGTGGATACGCTGCTTT
AATGCCTTTGTATCATGCTATTGCTTCCCGTATGGCTTTCATTTTCTCCTCCTTGTATAAATCCTGGTTG
CTGTCTCTTTATGAGGAGTTGTGGCCCGTTGTCAGGCAACGTGGCGTGGTGTGCACTGTGTTTGCTGACG
CAACCCCCACTGGTTGGGGCATTGCCACCACCTGTCAGCTCCTTTCCGGGACTTTCGCTTTCCCCCTCCC
TATTGCCACGGCGGAACTCATCGCCGCCTGCCTTGCCCGCTGCTGGACAGGGGCTCGGCTGTTGGGCACT
GACAATTCCGTGGTGTTGTCGGGGAAGCTGACGTCCTTTCCATGGCTGCTCGCCTGTGTTGCCACCTGGA
TTCTGCGCGGGACGTCCTTCTGCTACGTCCCTTCGGCCCTCAATCCAGCGGACCTTCCTTCCCGCGGCCT
GCTGCCGGCTCTGCGGCCTCTTCCGCGTCTTCGCCTTCGCCCTCAGACGAGTCGGATCTCCCTTTGGGCC
GCCTCCCCGCCTGGAATTAATTCTGCAGTCGAGACCTAGAAAAACATGGAGCAATCACAAGTAGCAATAC
AGCAGCTACCAATGCTGATTGTGCCTGGCTAGAAGCACAAGAGGAGGAGGAGGTGGGTTTTCCAGTCACA
CCTCAGGTACCTTTAAGACCAATGACTTACAAGGCAGCTGTAGATCTTAGCCACTTTTTAAAAGAAAAGG
GGGGACTGGAAGGGCTAATTCACTCCCAACGAAGACAAGATCTGCTTTTTGCTTGTACTGGGTCTCTCTG
GTTAGACCAGATCTGAGCCTGGGAGCTCTCTGGCTAACTAGGGAACCCACTGCTTAAGCCTCAATAAAGC
TTGCCTTGAGTGCTTCAAGTAGTGTGTGCCCGTCTGTTGTGTGACTCTGGTAACTAGAGATCCCTCAGAC
CCTTTTAGTCAGTGTGGAAAATCTCTAGCAGTAGTAGTTCATGTCATCTTATTATTCAGTATTTATAACT
TGCAAAGAAATGAATATCAGAGAGTGAGAGGAACTTGTTTATTGCAGCTTATAATGGTTACAAATAAAGC
AATAGCATCACAAATTTCACAAATAAAGCATTTTTTTCACTGCATTCTAGTTGTGGTTTGTCCAAACTCA
TCAATGTATCTTATCATGTCTGGCTCTAGCTATCCCGCCCCTAACTCCGCCCATCCCGCCCCTAACTCCG
CCCAGTTCCGCCCATTCTCCGCCCCATGGCTGACTAATTTTTTTTATTTATGCAGAGGCCGAGGCCGCCT
CGGCCTCTGAGCTATTCCAGAAGTAGTGAGGAGGCTTTTTTGGAGGCCTAGGGACGTACCCAATTCGCCC
TATAGTGAGTCGTATTACGCGCGCTCACTGGCCGTCGTTTTACAACGTCGTGACTGGGAAAACCCTGGCG
TTACCCAACTTAATCGCCTTGCAGCACATCCCCCTTTCGCCAGCTGGCGTAATAGCGAAGAGGCCCGCAC
CGATCGCCCTTCCCAACAGTTGCGCAGCCTGAATGGCGAATGGG
[124 nt withheld, positions 6135-6258]
C
[91 nt withheld, positions 6260-6350]
A
[49 nt withheld, positions 6352-6400]
CCTTTGACGTTGGAGTCCACGTTCTTT
[37 nt withheld, positions 6428-6464]
ACCCTATCTCGGTCTATTCTTTTGATTTATAAGGGATTTTGCCGATTTCGGCCTATTGGTTAAAAAATGA
GCTGATTTAACAAAAATTTAACGCGAATTTTAACAAAATATTAACGCTTACAATTTAGGTGGCACTTTTC
GGGGAAATGTGCGCGGAACCCCTATTTGTTTATTTTTCTAAATACATTCAAATATGTATCCGCTCATGAG
ACAATAACCCTGATAAATGCTTCAATAATATTGAAAAAGGAAGAGTATGAGTATTCAACATTTCCGTGTC
GCCCTTATTCCCTTTTTTGCGGCATTTTGCCTTCCTGTTTTTGCTCACCCAGAAACGCTGGTGAAAGTAA
AAGATGCTGAAGATCAGTTGGGTGCACGAGTGGGTTACATCGAACTGGATCTCAACAGCGGTAAGATCCT
TGAGAGTTTTCGCCCCGAAGAACGTTTTCCAATGATGAGCACTTTTAAAGTTCTGCTATGTGGCGCGGTA
TTATCCCGTATTGACGCCGGGCAAGAGCAACTCGGTCGCCGCATACACTATTCTCAGAATGACTTGGTTG
AGTACTCACCAGTCACAGAAAAGCATCTTACGGATGGCATGACAGTAAGAGAATTATGCAGTGCTGCCAT
AACCATGAGTGATAACACTGCGGCCAACTTACTTCTGACAACGATCGGAGGACCGAAGGAGCTAACCGCT
TTTTTGCACAACATGGGGGATCATGTAACTCGCCTTGATCGTTGGGAACCGGAGCTGAATGAAGCCATAC
CAAACGACGAGCGTGACACCACGATGCCTGTAGCAATGGCAACAACGTTGCGCAAACTATTAACTGGCGA
ACTACTTACTCTAGCTTCCCGGCAACAATTAATAGACTGGATGGAGGCGGATAAAGTTGCAGGACCACTT
CTGCGCTCGGCCCTTCCGGCTGGCTGGTTTATTGCTGATAAATCTGGAGCCGGTGAGCGTGGGTCTCGCG
GTATCATTGCAGCACTGGGGCCAGATGGTAAGCCCTCCCGTATCGTAGTTATCTACACGACGGGGAGTCA
GGCAACTATGGATGAACGAAATAGACAGATCGCTGAGATAGGTGCCTCACTGATTAAGCATTGGTAACTG
TCAGACCAAGTTTACTCATATATACTTTAGATTGATTTAAAACTTCATTTTTAATTTAAAAGGATCTAGG
TGAAGATCCTTTTTGATAATCTCATGACCAAAATCCCTTAACGTGAGTTTTCGTTCCACTGAGCGTCAGA
CCCCGTAGAAAAGATCAAAGGATCTTCTTGAGATCCTTTTTTTCTGCGCGTAATCTGCTGCTTGCAAACA
AAAAAACCACCGCTACCAGCGGTGGTTTGTTTGCCGGATCAAGAGCTACCAACTCTTTTTCCGAAGGTAA
CTGGCTTCAGCAGAGCGCAGATACCAAATACTGTTCTTCTAGTGTAGCCGTAGTTAGGCCACCACTTCAA
GAACTCTGTAGCACCGCCTACATACCTCGCTCTGCTAATCCTGTTACCAGTGGCTGCTGCCAGTGGCGAT
AAGTCGTGTCTTACCGGGTTGGACTCAAGACGATAGTTACCGGATAAGGCGCAGCGGTCGGGCTGAACGG
GGGGTTCGTGCACACAGCCCAGCTTGGAGCGAACGACCTACACCGAACTGAGATACCTACAGCGTGAGCT
ATGAGAAAGCGCCACGCTTCCCGAAGGGAGAAAGGCGGACAGGTATCCGGTAAGCGGCAGGGTCGGAACA
GGAGAGCGCACGAGGGAGCTTCCAGGGGGAAACGCCTGGTATCTTTATAGTCCTGTCGGGTTTCGCCACC
TCTGACTTGAGCGTCGATTTTTGTGATGCTCGTCAGGGGGGCGGAGCCTATGGAAAAACGCCAGCAACGC
GGCCTTTTTACGGTTCCTGGCCTTTTGCTGGCCTTTTGCTCACATGTTCTTTCCTGCGTTATCCCCTGAT
TCTGTGGATAACCGTATTACCGCCTTTGAGTGAGCTGATACCGCTCGCCGCAGCCGAACGACCGAGCGCA
GCGAGTCAGTGAGCGAGGAAGCGGAAGAGCGCCCAATACGCAAACCGCCTCTCCCCGCGCGTTGGCCGAT
TCATTAATGCAGCTGGCACGACAGGTTTCCCGACTGGAAAGCGGGCAGTGAGCGCAACGCAATTAATGTG
AGTTAGCTCACTCATTAGGCACCCCAGGCTTTACACTTTATGCTTCCGGCTCGTATGTTGTGTGGAATTG
TGAGCGGATAACAATTTCACACAGGAAACAGCTATGACCATGATTACGCCAAGCGCGCAATTAACCCTCA
CTAAAGGGAACAAAAGCTGGAGCTGCAAGC
Features (pLannotate 1.2.2; 27 found; start..end, strand, type, name):
      5..231     +  promoter       RSV promoter: Rous sarcoma virus enhancer/promoter
    232..412     +  LTR            5' LTR (truncated): truncated 5' long terminal repeat (LTR) from HIV-1
    459..584     +  misc_feature   HIV-1 Ψ: packaging signal of human immunodeficiency virus type 1
    568..931     +  CDS            HIV-1 gag (fragment): gag protein from human immunodeficiency virus 1; gag
   1077..1310    +  misc_feature   RRE: The Rev response element (RRE) of HIV-1 allows for Rev-dependent mRNA export from the nucleus to the cytoplasm.
   1687..1787    +  CDS            Rev (fragment): human immunodeficiency virus 1 (HIV-1) Rev protein; rev; enhances nuclear export of unspliced and incompletely spliced viral mRNAs
   1806..1923    +  misc_feature   cPPT/CTS: central polypurine tract and central termination sequence of HIV-1
   1961..2354    +  promoter       SFFV promoter: spleen focus-forming virus long terminal repeat (LTR) promoter
   2434..3147    +  CDS            EGFP: the original enhanced GFP (Yang et al., 1996) mammalian codon-optimized
   3182..3681    +  promoter       PGK promoter: mouse phosphoglycerate kinase 1 promoter
   3695..4498    +  CDS            NeoR/KanR: aminoglycoside phosphotransferase from Tn5; aph(3')-II (or nptII); confers resistance to neomycin, kanamycin, and G418 (Geneticin®)
   4532..5120    +  misc_feature   WPRE: woodchuck hepatitis virus posttranscriptional regulatory element
   5137..5325    +  CDS            nef (fragment): NEF_HV1Z2 - Experimental evidence at protein level: Swiss-Prot protein existence level 1. Extracellular Nef protein targets CD4(+) T-lymphocytes for apoptosis by interacting with CXCR4 surface receptors. From Human immunodeficiency virus type 1 group M subtype D (isolate Z2/CDC-Z34) (HIV-1).
   5327..5560    +  LTR            3' LTR (ΔU3): self-inactivating 3' long terminal repeat (LTR) from HIV-1
   5632..5753    +  polyA_signal   SV40 poly(A) signal: SV40 polyadenylation signal
   5793..5928    +  rep_origin     SV40 ori: SV40 origin of replication
   5949..5967    -  promoter       T7 promoter: promoter for bacteriophage T7 RNA polymerase
   5975..6130    +  CDS            lacZα (fragment): LacZα fragment of β-galactosidase; lacZ fragment
   6135..6563    +  rep_origin     f1 ori (sequence partly withheld): f1 bacteriophage origin of replication; arrow indicates direction of (+) strand synthesis
   6616..6720    +  promoter       AmpR promoter: bla
   6721..7581    +  CDS            AmpR: β-lactamase; bla; confers resistance to ampicillin, carbenicillin, and related antibiotics
   7752..8340    +  rep_origin     ori: high-copy-number ColE1/pMB1/pBR322/pUC origin of replication
   8523..8615    +  CDS            lacI (fragment): lac repressor; lacI; The lac repressor binds to the lac operator to inhibit transcription in E. coli. This inhibition can be relieved by adding lactose or isopropyl-β-D-thiogalactopyranoside (IPTG).
   8628..8649    +  protein_bind   CAP binding site: CAP binding activates transcription in the presence of cAMP. E. coli catabolite activator protein
   8664..8694    +  promoter       lac promoter: promoter for the E. coli lac operon
   8702..8718    +  protein_bind   lac operator: The lac repressor binds to the lac operator to inhibit transcription in E. coli. This inhibition can be relieved by adding lactose or isopropyl-β-D-thiogalactopyranoside (IPTG). lac repressor encoded by lacI
   8763..8781    +  promoter       T3 promoter: promoter for bacteriophage T3 RNA polymerase
