[The description below was written by a language model from this plasmid's Addgene catalogue record and pLannotate feature annotations shown in this document.]
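Description:
pRRL-GFPGO2(NGG)-PGK-Neo is a third-generation, self-inactivating lentiviral transfer vector on the pRRL backbone, designed to deliver a GFP reporter that is switched on by base editing in mammalian cells. An RSV promoter fused to a truncated HIV-1 5' LTR drives production of the viral genomic RNA in packaging cells. That RNA carries the Ψ packaging signal with a gag fragment, the Rev response element for Rev-dependent nuclear export, and the cPPT/CTS. The 3' LTR has the ΔU3 deletion, which silences LTR promoter activity after integration, and it is followed by an SV40 polyadenylation signal. In bacteria the plasmid is maintained through a high-copy ColE1/pUC-type origin with ampicillin resistance. An f1 ori, an SV40 ori and lac/T7/T3 remnants from the cloning backbone are also present.

The payload consists of two expression units upstream of a shared WPRE, which enhances transcript expression. The SFFV promoter drives GFPGO2(NGG), a synthetic EGFP-based reporter with an N-terminal 2xNLS in which the start codon is mutated from ATG to ACG, so functional GFP is not expected to be translated in the unedited state. Converting the ACG back to ATG by base editing would restore initiation and produce nuclear-targeted fluorescence. The "NGG" in the name presumably refers to the PAM context of the target site, though the record does not spell this out, and no guide RNA or editor is annotated on the vector. A separate mouse PGK promoter drives NeoR, allowing G418 selection of transduced cells. The construct is used to build stable reporter lines for detecting, quantifying and enriching cells with base editing activity.
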