Addgene plasmid #136891: pRRL-GFPGO2(NGG)-PGK-Neo
Purpose: Lentivirus for base editing activatable GFP expression in mammalian cells
Depositing lab: Lukas Dow. Depositing organization: Cornell University. Publication: GO: a functional reporter system to identify and enrich base editing activity. Katti A, Foronda M, Zimmerman J, Diaz B, Zafra MP, Goswami S, Dow LE. Nucleic Acids Res. 2020 Feb 29. pii: 5766653. doi: 10.1093/nar/gkaa124. PubMed 32112097.
Backbone
  Vector backbone: pRRL
  Vector type: Lentiviral
  Selectable markers: Neomycin (select with G418)
Growth in bacteria
  Bacterial resistance: Ampicillin, 100 μg/mL
  Growth temperature: 30°C
  Growth strain: NEB Stable
  Copy number: High Copy
Gene/Insert
  Gene/Insert name: GFPGO2(NGG)
  Species: Synthetic
  Mutation: ATG>ACG
  Promoter: SFFV
  Tag / fusion protein: 2xNLS (N terminal on insert)
  Cloning method: Restriction Enzyme; 5′ cloning site Unknown (unknown if destroyed)
Terms and licenses: Academic/Nonprofit Terms; Industry Terms: Not Available to Industry
How to cite: pRRL-GFPGO2(NGG)-PGK-Neo was a gift from Lukas Dow (Addgene plasmid # 136891 ; http://n2t.net/addgene:136891 ; RRID:Addgene_136891)
